Addgene plasmid #238915: miniCMV-iRFP670-24xMS2
Purpose: Contains miniCMV promoter expressing iRFP670 mRNA taged 24xMS2 motif
Depositing lab: Jian-Hui Jiang. Depositing organization: Hunan University. Publication: Fluorogenic Interacting Protein Stabilization for Orthogonal RNA Imaging. Zhou WJ, Wu MY, Shao XJ, Tang LJ, Wang F, Jiang JH. Angew Chem Int Ed Engl. 2025 Apr 10:e202502350. doi: 10.1002/anie.202502350. PubMed 40208703.
Backbone
  Vector backbone: pUB_smFLAG_KDM5B_MS2
  Backbone manufacturer: Tim Stasevich (Addgene #81084)
  Vector type: Mammalian Expression, Lentiviral
Growth in bacteria
  Bacterial resistance: Ampicillin, 100 μg/mL
  Growth temperature: 37°C
  Growth strain: NEB Stable
  Copy number: High Copy
Gene/Insert
  Gene/Insert name: iRFP670-24xMS2
  Species: Synthetic
  Promoter: miniCMV (GGTAGGCGTGTACGGTGGGAGGCCTATATAAGCAGAGCT)
  Cloning method: Restriction Enzyme; 5′ cloning site MluI (not destroyed) (unknown if destroyed); 3′ cloning site BsrGI(not destroyed) (unknown if destroyed)
Terms and licenses: Academic/Nonprofit Terms; Industry Terms: Not Available to Industry
How to cite: miniCMV-iRFP670-24xMS2 was a gift from Jian-Hui Jiang (Addgene plasmid # 238915 ; http://n2t.net/addgene:238915 ; RRID:Addgene_238915)
