[The description below was written by a language model from this plasmid's Addgene catalogue record and pLannotate feature annotations shown in this document.]
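Description:
miniCMV-iRFP670-24xMS2 is a mammalian expression plasmid on an HIV-1-derived lentiviral transfer backbone, built from the pUB_smFLAG_KDM5B_MS2 vector. It is maintained in E. coli through a high-copy ColE1/pUC-type origin and selected with ampicillin via the bla (AmpR) gene. The lentiviral framework comprises a truncated 5' LTR, the Ψ packaging signal with an adjoining gag fragment, the Rev response element for Rev-dependent nuclear export of the genomic RNA, the cPPT/CTS element, and a self-inactivating ΔU3 3' LTR. Short fragments of lacI, the lac promoter and operator, the SV40 origin, an SV40 poly(A) signal and nef are also annotated and appear to be backbone remnants rather than functional parts.

The payload sits between the cPPT/CTS and the 3' LTR. A minimal CMV promoter, a core promoter that lacks the strong CMV enhancer and so generally gives low expression, drives the coding sequence of iRFP670, a near-infrared fluorescent protein that needs biliverdin as a cofactor. According to the catalogue entry, the transcript carries 24 copies of the MS2 stem-loop motif. The feature table does not annotate this array, but a roughly 1.7 kb unannotated stretch lies between the iRFP670 coding sequence and the WPRE, which is where a 3' UTR tag would be expected. The WPRE downstream enhances transcript stability and expression. MS2 repeats are bound by MS2 coat protein fusions, so the construct provides a tagged reporter mRNA whose protein product can also be followed by iRFP670 fluorescence. The associated publication concerns fluorogenic protein-based orthogonal RNA imaging, which fits use as an MS2-tagged target RNA in live mammalian cells.
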