Features (pLannotate 1.2.2; 22 found; start..end, strand, type, name):
    377..634     +  LTR            5' LTR (truncated): truncated 5' long terminal repeat (LTR) from HIV-1
    681..806     +  misc_feature   HIV-1 Ψ: packaging signal of human immunodeficiency virus type 1
    790..1128    +  CDS            HIV-1 gag (fragment): gag protein from human immunodeficiency virus 1; gag
   1303..1536    +  misc_feature   RRE: The Rev response element (RRE) of HIV-1 allows for Rev-dependent mRNA export from the nucleus to the cytoplasm.
   1913..2013    +  CDS            Rev (fragment): human immunodeficiency virus 1 (HIV-1) Rev protein; rev; enhances nuclear export of unspliced and incompletely spliced viral mRNAs
   2058..2175    +  misc_feature   cPPT/CTS: central polypurine tract and central termination sequence of HIV-1
   2225..2263    +  promoter       minimal CMV promoter: human cytomegalovirus (CMV) immediate early promoter
   2307..3239    +  CDS            iRFP670: iRFP670 is a basic (constitutively fluorescent) near ir fluorescent protein published in 2013, derived from Rhodopseudomonas palustris CGA009. It has low acid sensitivity. It requires the cofactor biliverdin for fluorescence.
   4981..5569    +  misc_feature   WPRE: woodchuck hepatitis virus posttranscriptional regulatory element
   5577..5642    +  CDS            nef (fragment): NEF_HV1Z2 - Experimental evidence at protein level: Swiss-Prot protein existence level 1. Extracellular Nef protein targets CD4(+) T-lymphocytes for apoptosis by interacting with CXCR4 surface receptors. From Human immunodeficiency virus type 1 group M subtype D (isolate Z2/CDC-Z34) (HIV-1).
   5644..5877    +  LTR            3' LTR (ΔU3): self-inactivating 3' long terminal repeat (LTR) from HIV-1
   6082..6186    +  promoter       AmpR promoter: bla
   6187..7047    +  CDS            AmpR: β-lactamase; bla; confers resistance to ampicillin, carbenicillin, and related antibiotics
   7218..7806    +  rep_origin     ori: high-copy-number ColE1/pMB1/pBR322/pUC origin of replication
   7989..8043    +  CDS            lacI (fragment): lac repressor; lacI; The lac repressor binds to the lac operator to inhibit transcription in E. coli. This inhibition can be relieved by adding lactose or isopropyl-β-D-thiogalactopyranoside (IPTG).
   8049..8142    +  rep_origin     SV40 ori (fragment): SV40 origin of replication
   8167..8204    +  CDS            lacI (fragment): lac repressor; lacI; The lac repressor binds to the lac operator to inhibit transcription in E. coli. This inhibition can be relieved by adding lactose or isopropyl-β-D-thiogalactopyranoside (IPTG).
   8217..8238    +  protein_bind   CAP binding site: CAP binding activates transcription in the presence of cAMP. E. coli catabolite activator protein
   8253..8283    +  promoter       lac promoter: promoter for the E. coli lac operon
   8291..8307    +  protein_bind   lac operator: The lac repressor binds to the lac operator to inhibit transcription in E. coli. This inhibition can be relieved by adding lactose or isopropyl-β-D-thiogalactopyranoside (IPTG). lac repressor encoded by lacI
   8341..8424    +  polyA_signal   SV40 poly(A) signal (fragment): SV40 polyadenylation signal
   8591..329     +  CDS            nef (fragment) (across the origin): NEF_HV1BR - Experimental evidence at protein level: Swiss-Prot protein existence level 1. Extracellular Nef protein targets CD4(+) T-lymphocytes for apoptosis by interacting with CXCR4 surface receptors (PubMed:14990729). From Human immunodeficiency virus type 1 group M subtype B (isolate BRU/LAI) (HIV-1).
>Addgene plasmid #238915 | miniCMV-iRFP670-24xMS2 | addgene full sequence | sequence record 478603 | Addgene NGS Result
TGGAAGGGCTAATTCACTCCCAAAGAAGACAAGATATCCTTGATCTGTGGATCTACCACACACAAGGCTA
CTTCCCTGATTAGCAGAACTACACACCAGGGCCAGGGGTCAGATATCCACTGACCTTTGGATGGTGCTAC
AAGCTAGTACCAGTTGAGCCAGATAAGGTAGAAGAGGCCAATAAAGGAGAGAACACCAGCTTGTTACACC
CTGTGAGCCTGCATGGGATGGATGACCCGGAGAGAGAAGTGTTAGAGTGGAGGTTTGACAGCCGCCTAGC
ATTTCATCACGTGGCCCGAGAGCTGCATCCGGAGTACTTCAAGAACTGCTGATATCGAGCTTGCTACAAG
GGACTTTCCGCTGGGGACTTTCCAGGGAGGCGTGGCCTGGGCGGGACTGGGGAGTGGCGAGCCCTCAGAT
CCTGCATATAAGCAGCTGCTTTTTGCCTGTACTGGGTCTCTCTGGTTAGACCAGATCTGAGCCTGGGAGC
TCTCTGGCTAACTAGGGAACCCACTGCTTAAGCCTCAATAAAGCTTGCCTTGAGTGCTTCAAGTAGTGTG
TGCCCGTCTGTTGTGTGACTCTGGTAACTAGAGATCCCTCAGACCCTTTTAGTCAGTGTGGAAAATCTCT
AGCAGTGGCGCCCGAACAGGGACTTGAAAGCGAAAGGGAAACCAGAGGAGCTCTCTCGACGCAGGACTCG
GCTTGCTGAAGCGCGCACGGCAAGAGGCGAGGGGCGGCGACTGGTGAGTACGCCAAAAATTTTGACTAGC
GGAGGCTAGAAGGAGAGAGATGGGTGCGAGAGCGTCAGTATTAAGCGGGGGAGAATTAGATCGCGATGGG
AAAAAATTCGGTTAAGGCCAGGGGGAAAGAAAAAATATAAATTAAAACATATAGTATGGGCAAGCAGGGA
GCTAGAACGATTCGCAGTTAATCCTGGCCTGTTAGAAACATCAGAAGGCTGTAGACAAATACTGGGACAG
CTACAACCATCCCTTCAGACAGGATCAGAAGAACTTAGATCATTATATAATACAGTAGCAACCCTCTATT
GTGTGCATCAAAGGATAGAGATAAAAGACACCAAGGAAGCTTTAGACAAGATAGAGGAAGAGCAAAACAA
AAGTAAGACCACCGCACAGCAAGCGGCCGGCCGCTGATCTTCAGACCTGGAGGAGGAGATATGAGGGACA
ATTGGAGAAGTGAATTATATAAATATAAAGTAGTAAAAATTGAACCATTAGGAGTAGCACCCACCAAGGC
AAAGAGAAGAGTGGTGCAGAGAGAAAAAAGAGCAGTGGGAATAGGAGCTTTGTTCCTTGGGTTCTTGGGA
GCAGCAGGAAGCACTATGGGCGCAGCGTCAATGACGCTGACGGTACAGGCCAGACAATTATTGTCTGGTA
TAGTGCAGCAGCAGAACAATTTGCTGAGGGCTATTGAGGCGCAACAGCATCTGTTGCAACTCACAGTCTG
GGGCATCAAGCAGCTCCAGGCAAGAATCCTGGCTGTGGAAAGATACCTAAAGGATCAACAGCTCCTGGGG
ATTTGGGGTTGCTCTGGAAAACTCATTTGCACCACTGCTGTGCCTTGGAATGCTAGTTGGAGTAATAAAT
CTCTGGAACAGATTTGGAATCACACGACCTGGATGGAGTGGGACAGAGAAATTAACAATTACACAAGCTT
AATACACTCCTTAATTGAAGAATCGCAAAACCAGCAAGAAAAGAATGAACAAGAATTATTGGAATTAGAT
AAATGGGCAAGTTTGTGGAATTGGTTTAACATAACAAATTGGCTGTGGTATATAAAATTATTCATAATGA
TAGTAGGAGGCTTGGTAGGTTTAAGAATAGTTTTTGCTGTACTTTCTATAGTGAATAGAGTTAGGCAGGG
ATATTCACCATTATCGTTTCAGACCCACCTCCCAACCCCGAGGGGACCCGACAGGCCCGAAGGAATAGAA
GAAGAAGGTGGAGAGAGAGACAGAGACAGATCCATTCGATTAGTGAACGGATCTCGACGGTATCGCCGAA
TTCACAAATGGCAGTATTCATCCACAATTTTAAAAGAAAAGGGGGGATTGGGGGGTACAGTGCAGGGGAA
AGAATAGTAGACATAATAGCAACAGACATACAAACTAAAGAATTACAAAAACAAATTACAAAAATTCAAA
ATTTTCGGGTTTATTACAGGGACAGCAGAGATCCAGTTTGGACTAGTACGCGTTGGTAGGCGTGTACGGT
GGGAGGCCTATATAAGCAGAGCTCGTTTAGTGAACCGTCAGATCGCTCTAGAGCGGCCGCGCCACCATGG
CGCGTAAGGTCGATCTCACCTCCTGCGATCGCGAGCCGATCCACATCCCCGGCAGCATTCAGCCGTGCGG
CTGCCTGCTAGCCTGCGACGCGCAGGCGGTGCGGATCACGCGCATTACGGAAAATGCCGGCGCGTTCTTT
GGACGCGAAACTCCGCGGGTCGGTGAGCTACTCGCCGATTACTTCGGCGAGACCGAAGCCCATGCGCTGC
GCAACGCACTGGCGCAGTCCTCCGATCCAAAGCGACCGGCGCTGATCTTCGGTTGGCGCGACGGCCTGAC
CGGCCGCACCTTCGACATCTCACTGCATCGCCATGACGGTACATCGATCATCGAGTTCGAGCCTGCGGCG
GCCGAACAGGCCGACAATCCGCTGCGGCTGACGCGGCAGATCATCGCGCGCACCAAAGAACTGAAGTCGC
TCGAAGAGATGGCCGCACGGGTGCCGCGCTATCTGCAGGCGATGCTCGGCTATCACCGCGTGATGTTGTA
CCGCTTCGCGGACGACGGCTCCGGGATGGTGATCGGCGAGGCGAAGCGCAGCGACCTCGAGAGCTTTCTC
GGTCAGCACTTTCCGGCGTCGCTGGTCCCGCAGCAGGCGCGGCTACTGTACTTGAAGAACGCGATCCGCG
TGGTCTCGGATTCGCGCGGCATCAGCAGCCGGATCGTGCCCGAGCACGACGCCTCCGGCGCCGCGCTCGA
TCTGTCGTTCGCGCACCTGCGCAGCATCTCGCCCTGCCATCTCGAATTTCTGCGGAACATGGGCGTCAGC
GCCTCGATGTCGCTGTCGATCATCATTGACGGCACGCTATGGGGATTGATCATCTGTCATCATTACGAGC
CGCGTGCCGTGCCGATGGCGCAGCGCGTCGCGGCCGAAATGTTCGCCGACTTCTTATCGCTGCACTTCAC
CGCCGCCCACCACCAACGCTGAGCTAGCTAGGCGGACTGTTACTGAGCTGCGTTTTACACCCTTTCTTTG
ACAAAACCTAACTTGCGCAGAAAAAAAAAAAATAAGAGACAACATTGGCATGGCTTTGTTTTTTTAAATT
TTTTTTAAAGTTTTTTTTTTTTTTTTTTTTTTTTAAGTTTTTTTGTTTTGTTTTGGCGCTTTTGACTCAG
GATTTAAAAACTGGAACGGTGAAGGCGACAGCAGTTGGTTGGAGCAAACATCCCCCAAAGTTCTACAAAT
GTGGCTGAGGACTTTGTACATTGTTTTGTTTTTTTTTTTTTTGGTTTTGTCTTTTTTTAATAGTCATTCC
AAGTATCCATGAAATAAGTGGTTACAGGAAGTCCCTCACCCTCCCAAAAGCCACCCCCACTCCTAAGAGG
AGGATGGTCGCGTCCATGCCCTGAGTCCACCCCGGGGAAGGTGACAACCGGTAACCTACAAACGGGTGGA
GGATCACCCCACCCGACACTTCACAATCAAGGGGTACAATACACAAGGGTGGAGGAACACCCCACCCTCC
AGACACATTACACAGAAATCCAATCAAACAGAAGCACCATCAGGGCTTCTGCTACCAAATTTATCTCAAA
AAACTACAACAAGGAATCACCATCAGGGATTCCCTGTGCAATATACGTCAAACGAGGGCCACGACGGGAG
GACGATCACGCCTCCCGAATATCGGCATGTCTGGCTTTCGAATTCAGTGCGTGGAGCATCAGCCCACGCA
GCCAATCAGAGTCGAATACAAGTCGACTTTCGCGAAGAGCATCAGCCTTCGCGCCATTCTTACACAAACC
ACACTCTCCCCTACAGGAACAGCATCAGCGTTCCTGCCCAGTACCCAACTCAAGAAAATTTATGTCCCCA
TGCAGCATCAGCGCATGGGCCCCAAGAATACATCCCCAACAAAATCACATCCGAGCACCAACAGGGCTCG
GAGTGTTGTTTCTTGTCCAACTGGACAAACCCTCCATGGACCATCAGGCCATGGACTCTCACCAACAAGA
CAAAAACTACTCTTCTCGAAGCAGCATCAGCGCTTCGAAACACTCGAGCATACATTGTGCCTATTTCTTG
GGTGGACGATCACGCCACCCATGCTCTCACGAATTTCAAAACACGGACAAGGACGAGCACCACCAGGGCT
CGTCGTTCCACGTCCAATACGATTACTTACCTTTCGGGATCACGATCACGGATCCCGCAGCTACATCACT
TCCACTCAGGACATTCAAGCATGCACGATCACGGCATGCTCCACAAGTCTCAACCACAGAAACTACCAAA
TGGGTTCAGCACCAGCGAACCCACTCCTACCTCAAACCTCTTCCCACAAAACTGGCAAGCAGGATCACCG
CTTGCCCATTCCAACATACCAAATCAAAAACAATTACTGGTACAGCATCAGCGTACCAGCCCACATCTCT
CACTACTATCAAAAACCAAACCGTTCAGCAACAGCGAACGGTACACACGGAAAAATCAACTGGTTTACAA
ATACGAAAGACGATCACGCTTTCGTCCAGCGCAAACTATTACGAAAAACATCCGACGGGAAGAGCAACAG
CCTTCCCGCGGCGGAAAACCTCACAAAAACACGACAAACGGATGCACGAACACGGCATCCGCCGACAACC
CACAAACTTACAACCAGGCAAACGGTGCAGGATCACCGCACCGTACATCAAACACCTCAGATCTCATATC
GATAGATCCTAATCAACCTCTGGATTACAAAATTTGTGAAAGATTGACTGGTATTCTTAACTATGTTGCT
CCTTTTACGCTATGTGGATACGCTGCTTTAATGCCTTTGTATCATGCTATTGCTTCCCGTATGGCTTTCA
TTTTCTCCTCCTTGTATAAATCCTGGTTGCTGTCTCTTTATGAGGAGTTGTGGCCCGTTGTCAGGCAACG
TGGCGTGGTGTGCACTGTGTTTGCTGACGCAACCCCCACTGGTTGGGGCATTGCCACCACCTGTCAGCTC
CTTTCCGGGACTTTCGCTTTCCCCCTCCCTATTGCCACGGCGGAACTCATCGCCGCCTGCCTTGCCCGCT
GCTGGACAGGGGCTCGGCTGTTGGGCACTGACAATTCCGTGGTGTTGTCGGGGAAATCATCGTCCTTTCC
TTGGCTGCTCGCCTGTGTTGCCACCTGGATTCTGCGCGGGACGTCCTTCTGCTACGTCCCTTCGGCCCTC
AATCCAGCGGACCTTCCTTCCCGCGGCCTGCTGCCGGCTCTGCGGCCTCTTCCGCGTCTTCGCCTTCGCC
CTCAGACGAGTCGGATCTCCCTTTGGGCCGCCTCCCCGCCTGAGATCCTTTAAGACCAATGACTTACAAG
GCAGCTGTAGATCTTAGCCACTTTTTAAAAGAAAAGGGGGGACTGGAAGGGCTAATTCACTCCCAACGAA
GACAAGATCTGCTTTTTGCTTGTACTGGGTCTCTCTGGTTAGACCAGATCTGAGCCTGGGAGCTCTCTGG
CTAACTAGGGAACCCACTGCTTAAGCCTCAATAAAGCTTGCCTTGAGTGCTTCAAGTAGTGTGTGCCCGT
CTGTTGTGTGACTCTGGTAACTAGAGATCCCTCAGACCCTTTTAGTCAGTGTGGAAAATCTCTAGCAGTA
GTAGTTCATGTCATCTTATTATTCAGTATTTATAACTTGCAAAGAAATGAATATCAGAGAGTGAGAGGCC
CGGGTTAATTAAGGAAAGGGCTAGATCATTCTTGAAGACGAAAGGGCCTCGTGATACGCCTATTTTTATA
GGTTAATGTCATGATAATAATGGTTTCTTAGACGTCAGGTGGCACTTTTCGGGGAAATGTGCGCGGAACC
CCTATTTGTTTATTTTTCTAAATACATTCAAATATGTATCCGCTCATGAGACAATAACCCTGATAAATGC
TTCAATAATATTGAAAAAGGAAGAGTATGAGTATTCAACATTTCCGTGTCGCCCTTATTCCCTTTTTTGC
GGCATTTTGCCTTCCTGTTTTTGCTCACCCAGAAACGCTGGTGAAAGTAAAAGATGCTGAAGATCAGTTG
GGTGCACGAGTGGGTTACATCGAACTGGATCTCAACAGCGGTAAGATCCTTGAGAGTTTTCGCCCCGAAG
AACGTTTTCCAATGATGAGCACTTTTAAAGTTCTGCTATGTGGCGCGGTATTATCCCGTGTTGACGCCGG
GCAAGAGCAACTCGGTCGCCGCATACACTATTCTCAGAATGACTTGGTTGAGTACTCACCAGTCACAGAA
AAGCATCTTACGGATGGCATGACAGTAAGAGAATTATGCAGTGCTGCCATAACCATGAGTGATAACACTG
CGGCCAACTTACTTCTGACAACGATCGGAGGACCGAAGGAGCTAACCGCTTTTTTGCACAACATGGGGGA
TCATGTAACTCGCCTTGATCGTTGGGAACCGGAGCTGAATGAAGCCATACCAAACGACGAGCGTGACACC
ACGATGCCTGTAGCAATGGCAACAACGTTGCGCAAACTATTAACTGGCGAACTACTTACTCTAGCTTCCC
GGCAACAATTAATAGACTGGATGGAGGCGGATAAAGTTGCAGGACCACTTCTGCGCTCGGCCCTTCCGGC
TGGCTGGTTTATTGCTGATAAATCTGGAGCCGGTGAGCGTGGGTCTCGCGGTATCATTGCAGCACTGGGG
CCAGATGGTAAGCCCTCCCGTATCGTAGTTATCTACACGACGGGGAGTCAGGCAACTATGGATGAACGAA
ATAGACAGATCGCTGAGATAGGTGCCTCACTGATTAAGCATTGGTAACTGTCAGACCAAGTTTACTCATA
TATACTTTAGATTGATTTAAAACTTCATTTTTAATTTAAAAGGATCTAGGTGAAGATCCTTTTTGATAAT
CTCATGACCAAAATCCCTTAACGTGAGTTTTCGTTCCACTGAGCGTCAGACCCCGTAGAAAAGATCAAAG
GATCTTCTTGAGATCCTTTTTTTCTGCGCGTAATCTGCTGCTTGCAAACAAAAAAACCACCGCTACCAGC
GGTGGTTTGTTTGCCGGATCAAGAGCTACCAACTCTTTTTCCGAAGGTAACTGGCTTCAGCAGAGCGCAG
ATACCAAATACTGTTCTTCTAGTGTAGCCGTAGTTAGGCCACCACTTCAAGAACTCTGTAGCACCGCCTA
CATACCTCGCTCTGCTAATCCTGTTACCAGTGGCTGCTGCCAGTGGCGATAAGTCGTGTCTTACCGGGTT
GGACTCAAGACGATAGTTACCGGATAAGGCGCAGCGGTCGGGCTGAACGGGGGGTTCGTGCACACAGCCC
AGCTTGGAGCGAACGACCTACACCGAACTGAGATACCTACAGCGTGAGCTATGAGAAAGCGCCACGCTTC
CCGAAGGGAGAAAGGCGGACAGGTATCCGGTAAGCGGCAGGGTCGGAACAGGAGAGCGCACGAGGGAGCT
TCCAGGGGGAAACGCCTGGTATCTTTATAGTCCTGTCGGGTTTCGCCACCTCTGACTTGAGCGTCGATTT
TTGTGATGCTCGTCAGGGGGGCGGAGCCTATGGAAAAACGCCAGCAACGCGGCCTTTTTACGGTTCCTGG
CCTTTTGCTGGCCTTTTGCTCACATGTTCTTTCCTGCGTTATCCCCTGATTCTGTGGATAACCGTATTAC
CGCCTTTGAGTGAGCTGATACCGCTCGCCGCAGCCGAACGACCGAGCGCAGCGAGTCAGTGAGCGAGGAA
GCGGAAGAGCGCCCAATACGCAAACCGCCTCTCCCCGCGCGTTGGCCGATTCATTAATGCAGCAAGCTCA
TGGCTGACTAATTTTTTTTATTTATGCAGAGGCCGAGGCCGCCTCGGCCTCTGAGCTATTCCAGAAGTAG
TGAGGAGGCTTTTTTGGAGGCCTAGGCTTTTGCAAAAAGCTCCCCGTGGCACGACAGGTTTCCCGACTGG
AAAGCGGGCAGTGAGCGCAACGCAATTAATGTGAGTTAGCTCACTCATTAGGCACCCCAGGCTTTACACT
TTATGCTTCCGGCTCGTATGTTGTGTGGAATTGTGAGCGGATAACAATTTCACACAGGAAACAGCTATGA
CATGATTACGAATTTCACAAATAAAGCATTTTTTTCACTGCATTCTAGTTGTGGTTTGTCCAAACTCATC
AATGTATCTTATCATGTCTGGATCAACTGGATAACTCAAGCTAACCAAAATCATCCCAAACTTCCCACCC
CATACCCTATTACCACTGCCAATTACCTGTGGTTTCATTTACTCTAAACCTGTGATTCCTCTGAATTATT
TTCATTTTAAAGAAATTGTATTTGTTAAATATGTACTACAAACTTAGTAGT
