>Addgene plasmid #238915 | miniCMV-iRFP670-24xMS2 | depositor partial sequence | sequence record 469098 | iRFP670
ATGGCGCGTAAGGTCGATCTCACCTCCTGCGATCGCGAGCCGATCCACATCCCCGGCAGCATTCAGCCGT
GCGGCTGCCTGCTAGCCTGCGACGCGCAGGCGGTGCGGATCACGCGCATTACGGAAAATGCCGGCGCGTT
CTTTGGACGCGAAACTCCGCGGGTCGGTGAGCTACTCGCCGATTACTTCGGCGAGACCGAAGCCCATGCG
CTGCGCAACGCACTGGCGCAGTCCTCCGATCCAAAGCGACCGGCGCTGATCTTCGGTTGGCGCGACGGCC
TGACCGGCCGCACCTTCGACATCTCACTGCATCGCCATGACGGTACATCGATCATCGAGTTCGAGCCTGC
GGCGGCCGAACAGGCCGACAATCCGCTGCGGCTGACGCGGCAGATCATCGCGCGCACCAAAGAACTGAAG
TCGCTCGAAGAGATGGCCGCACGGGTGCCGCGCTATCTGCAGGCGATGCTCGGCTATCACCGCGTGATGT
TGTACCGCTTCGCGGACGACGGCTCCGGGATGGTGATCGGCGAGGCGAAGCGCAGCGACCTCGAGAGCTT
TCTCGGTCAGCACTTTCCGGCGTCGCTGGTCCCGCAGCAGGCGCGGCTACTGTACTTGAAGAACGCGATC
CGCGTGGTCTCGGATTCGCGCGGCATCAGCAGCCGGATCGTGCCCGAGCACGACGCCTCCGGCGCCGCGC
TCGATCTGTCGTTCGCGCACCTGCGCAGCATCTCGCCCTGCCATCTCGAATTTCTGCGGAACATGGGCGT
CAGCGCCTCGATGTCGCTGTCGATCATCATTGACGGCACGCTATGGGGATTGATCATCTGTCATCATTAC
GAGCCGCGTGCCGTGCCGATGGCGCAGCGCGTCGCGGCCGAAATGTTCGCCGACTTCTTATCGCTGCACT
TCACCGCCGCCCACCACCAACGC
